Addgene plasmid #98248: UKNP3.2.3
Purpose: Expression of HCV E1E2 genes cloned from patient serum. United Kingdom Nottingham Panel x.xx.xx (genotype.patient number.clone number)
Depositing lab: Jonathan Ball. Depositing organization: University of Nottingham. Publication: A Diverse Panel of Hepatitis C Virus Glycoproteins for Use in Vaccine Research Reveals Extremes of Monoclonal Antibody Neutralization Resistance. Urbanowicz RA, McClure CP, Brown RJ, Tsoleridis T, Persson MA, Krey T, Irving WL, Ball JK, Tarr AW. J Virol. 2015 Dec 23;90(7):3288-301. doi: 10.1128/JVI.02700-15. PubMed 26699643.
Backbone
  Vector backbone: pCR3
  Backbone manufacturer: Invitrogen
  Vector type: Mammalian Expression
Growth in bacteria
  Bacterial resistance: Ampicillin, 100 μg/mL
  Growth temperature: 37°C
  Growth strain: DH5alpha
  Copy number: High Copy
Gene/Insert
  Gene/Insert name: HCV E1E2 (alt name: UKNP3.2.3)
  Species: Hepatitis C virus
  Insert size (bp): 1752
  GenBank ID: KU285217.1
  Cloning method: Unknown
  Sequencing primers: 5′ T7F; 3′ bGHR
Terms and licenses: Academic/Nonprofit Terms; Industry Terms: Not Available to Industry
How to cite: UKNP3.2.3 was a gift from Jonathan Ball (Addgene plasmid # 98248 ; http://n2t.net/addgene:98248 ; RRID:Addgene_98248)
