[The description below was written by a language model from this plasmid's Addgene catalogue record and pLannotate feature annotations shown in this document.]
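Description:
UKNP3.2.3 is a mammalian expression plasmid built on the pCR3 backbone that carries the hepatitis C virus E1E2 envelope glycoprotein genes amplified from patient serum. It belongs to the United Kingdom Nottingham Panel, whose naming scheme encodes genotype, patient number and clone number, so this clone is genotype 3, patient 2, clone 3. The roughly 1.75 kb insert is detected by the automated annotation as a fragment of the HCV polyprotein. The NS2 protease text attached to that hit is generic to the whole polyprotein reference entry and does not describe the cloned region, which the catalogue identifies as E1E2.

The insert sits downstream of the human CMV immediate-early enhancer and promoter and upstream of the bovine growth hormone polyadenylation signal, giving strong constitutive transcription in transfected mammalian cells. A T7 promoter lies between the CMV promoter and the insert, allowing in vitro transcription and serving as a sequencing primer site. A short match to an HIV-1 LTR next to the CMV promoter is a small fragment and probably an annotation artefact. An SV40 early promoter drives the Tn5 neomycin/kanamycin phosphotransferase gene, terminated by an HSV TK polyadenylation signal, which permits G418 selection in mammalian cells. In bacteria the plasmid is maintained at high copy through a ColE1/pUC-type origin with ampicillin selection from the bla gene, and an f1 origin allows single-stranded DNA production.

The depositor sequence and the repository's sequencing result give the same feature layout, differing in length by only a few nucleotides. The associated work describes a diverse panel of HCV glycoproteins for vaccine research and for assessing sensitivity or resistance to neutralising monoclonal antibodies.
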