Features (pLannotate 1.2.2; 17 found; start..end, strand, type, name):
      8..1762    +  CDS            POLG_HCVGL (fragment): Experimental evidence at protein level: Swiss-Prot protein existence level 1. [Protease NS2]: Cysteine protease required for the proteolytic auto-cleavage between the non-structural proteins NS2 and NS3 (By similarity). The N-terminus of NS3 is required for the function of NS2 protease (active region NS2-3) (By similarity). Promotes the initiation of viral particle assembly by mediating the interaction between structural and non-structural proteins (By similarity). From Hepatitis C virus (isolate Glasgow) (HCV).
   1842..2066    +  polyA_signal   bGH poly(A) signal: bovine growth hormone polyadenylation signal
   2070..2088    +  promoter       SV40 promoter (fragment): SV40 enhancer and early promoter
   2198..2786    -  rep_origin     ori: high-copy-number ColE1/pMB1/pBR322/pUC origin of replication
   3008..3024    +  polyA_signal   bGH poly(A) signal (fragment): bovine growth hormone polyadenylation signal
   3115..3162    -  polyA_signal   HSV TK poly(A) signal: herpes simplex virus thymidine kinase polyadenylation signal (Cole and Stacy, 1985)
   3221..3373    -  CDS            ble (fragment): BLE_KLEPN - Experimental evidence at protein level: Swiss-Prot protein existence level 1. Binding protein with a strong affinity to the bleomycin family of antibiotics. Binds to CL990; an antimitotic-antibiotic compound. From Klebsiella pneumoniae.
   3394..4182    -  CDS            NeoR/KanR: aminoglycoside phosphotransferase confers resistance to neomycin, kanamycin, and G418 (Geneticin®)
   4217..4574    -  promoter       SV40 promoter: SV40 enhancer and early promoter
   4576..4593    -  promoter       AmpR promoter (fragment): bla
   4634..5494    -  CDS            AmpR: β-lactamase; bla; confers resistance to ampicillin, carbenicillin, and related antibiotics
   5495..5599    -  promoter       AmpR promoter: bla
   5626..6054    +  rep_origin     f1 ori (sequence partly withheld): f1 bacteriophage origin of replication; arrow indicates direction of (+) strand synthesis
   6093..6472    +  enhancer       CMV enhancer: human cytomegalovirus immediate early enhancer
   6473..6676    +  promoter       CMV promoter: human cytomegalovirus (CMV) immediate early promoter
   6672..6705    +  LTR            5' LTR (truncated) (fragment): truncated 5' long terminal repeat (LTR) from HIV-1
   6721..6739    +  promoter       T7 promoter: promoter for bacteriophage T7 RNA polymerase
>Addgene plasmid #98248 | UKNP3.2.3 | depositor full sequence | sequence record 180177 | UKNP3.2.3 sequence 6820 bps
CACCATGGGTTGCTCTTTCTCTATCTTCCTCCTTGCCCTGTTCTCTTGTTTGATCCATCCAGCAGCCAGT
TTAGAGTGGCGGAATACGTCCGGCCTCTATGTCCTTACCAACGACTGTCCCAATAGCAGTATTGTGTACG
AGGCTGACGACGTTATCCTGCACACACCCGGCTGTATACCCTGTGTTCAGGACGGCAACATATCTAGGTG
CTGGACCCCAGTGACACCTACAGTGGCGGTCAGGTACGTCGGAGCAACCACCGCTTCGGTACGCAGTCAT
GTGGATCTGTTAGTGGGCGCGGCCACGACGTGCTCTGCGCTCTATGTAGGTGACATGTGCGGGGCCGTCT
TCCTCGTGGGACAAGCCTTCACATTCAGACCTCGTCGCCATCAAACGGTCCAGACCTGTAACTGCTCACT
GTACCCAGGCCATCTTTCAGGACATCGAATGGCTTGGGATATGATGATGAATTGGTCCCCCGCCGTGGGT
ATGGTGGTAGCACACGTCCTGCGTCTGCCCCAGACCTTATTCGACATATTGGCCGGGGCCCATTGGGGCA
TCTTGGCGGGTCTCGCCTATTATTCCATGCAGGGCAACTGGGCCAAGGTTGGTATCATCCTGGTTATGTT
TTCCGGGGTCGATGCCGTTACGTACATCACTGGTGGCACTGCAGCTCGTGGGGCCCATGGGCTTGCTAGC
TTATTCAGTCCGGGCGCCAGCCAGCGCCTGGAGCTGATCAACACCAATGGCTCGTGGCACATCAACAGGA
CTGCCCTCAACTGCAATGAGTCCATAAACACAGGGTTCTTAGCTGGGTTGTTTTATTATCATAAGTTCAA
CTCTACTGGATGTCCCCAAAGGCTCAGCAGCTGCAAGCCCATCACTTTCTTCAGACAGGGGTGGGGCCCC
TTGACAGATGCCAACATCACCGGCCCTTCTGATGACAAACCGTACTGCTGGCACTACGCACCTAGACCTT
GTGACACTGTTAAAGCAGCAACTGTCTGCGGTCCTGTGTACTGCTTCACACCATCGCCAGTGGTTGTAGG
CACTACTAATCCTAAGGGCGCTCCAACCTATAACTGGGGCGAGAATGAGACAGACGTGTTCCTGCTGAAG
TCCTTGCGGCCTCCTAGTGGTCGGTGGTTTGGGTGCACGTGGATGAACTCCACGGGGTTTGTCAAGACGT
GCGGAGGTCCCCCTTGTGACATCTATGGGGGTGGGGGGAGATCCACCAATGGTTCAGACCTCTTCTGCCC
CACCGACTGCTTCAGGAAACATCCTGAGGCCACATACAGCCGGTGCGGCTCGGGGCCCTGGTTGACACCT
CGATGCATGGTCGACTATCCATACCGGCTTTGGCATTACCCATGTACAGTCAATTTTACACTGTTCAAGG
TGAGGATGTTTGTGGGTGGGTTTGAGCATCGGTTTACCGCCGCTTGCAACTGGACTAGGGGGGAGCGCTG
CGATATCGAGGATCGTGACCGCAGCGAGCAACATCCCCTGCTGCATTCAACAACTGAGCTTGCCATACTG
CCTTGCTCTTTCACGCCCATGCCCGCATTGTCAACAGGGTTAATACACCTCCACCAAAACATCGTGGATG
TCCAATACCTTTATGGCGTTGGATCTGGCATGGTGGGATGGGCGTTGAAATGGGAATTTGTCATCCTCGT
TTTCCTCCTCCTAGCAGATGCACGCGTGTGCGTTGCCCTTTGGTTGATGCTGATGATATCACAGGCAGAA
GCATAATTGGAAGCCGAATTCTGCAGATATCCAGCACAGTGGCGGCCGCTCGAGTCTAGAGGGCCCGTTT
AAACCCGCTGATCAGCCTCGACTGTGCCTTCTAGTTGCCAGCCATCTGTTGTTTGCCCCTCCCCCGTGCC
TTCCTTGACCCTGGAAGGTGCCACTCCCACTGTCCTTTCCTAATAAAATGAGGAAATTGCATCGCATTGT
CTGAGTAGGTGTCATTCTATTCTGGGGGGTGGGGTGGGGCAGGACAGCAAGGGGGAGGATTGGGAAGACA
ATAGCAGGCATGCTGGGGATGCGGTGGGCTCTATGGCTTCTGAGGCGGAAAGAACCAGTGGCGGTAATAC
GGTTATCCACAGAATCAGGGGATAACGCAGGAAAGAACATGTGAGCAAAAGGCCAGCAAAAGGCCAGGAA
CCGTAAAAAGGCCGCGTTGCTGGCGTTTTTCCATAGGCTCCGCCCCCCTGACGAGCATCACAAAAATCGA
CGCTCAAGTCAGAGGTGGCGAAACCCGACAGGACTATAAAGATACCAGGCGTTTCCCCCTGGAAGCTCCC
TCGTGCGCTCTCCTGTTCCGACCCTGCCGCTTACCGGATACCTGTCCGCCTTTCTCCCTTCGGGAAGCGT
GGCGCTTTCTCATAGCTCACGCTGTAGGTATCTCAGTTCGGTGTAGGTCGTTCGCTCCAAGCTGGGCTGT
GTGCACGAACCCCCCGTTCAGCCCGACCGCTGCGCCTTATCCGGTAACTATCGTCTTGAGTCCAACCCGG
TAAGACACGACTTATCGCCACTGGCAGCAGCCACTGGTAACAGGATTAGCAGAGCGAGGTATGTAGGCGG
TGCTACAGAGTTCTTGAAGTGGTGGCCTAACTACGGCTACACTAGAAGGACAGTATTTGGTATCTGCGCT
CTGCTGAAGCCAGTTACCTTCGGAAAAAGAGTTGGTAGCTCTTGATCCGGCAAACAAACCACCGCTGGTA
GCGGTGGTTTTTTTGTTTGCAAGCAGCAGATTACGCGCAGAAAAAAAGGATCTCAAGAAGATCCTTTGAT
CTTTTCTACGGGGTCTGACGCTCAGTGGAACGAAAACTCACGTTAAGGGATTTTGGTCATGAGATTATCA
AAAAGGATCTTCACCTAGATCCTTTTAAATTAAAAATGAAGTTTTAAATCAATCTAAAGTATATATGAGT
AACCTGAGGCTATGGCAGGGCCTGCCGCCCCGACGTTGGCTGCGAGCCCTGGGCCTTCACCCGAACTTGG
GGGGTGGGGTGGGGAAAAGGAAGAAACGCGGGCGTATTGGCCCCAATGGGGTCTCGGTGGGGTATCGACA
GAGTGCCAGCCCTGGGACCGAACCCCGCGTTTATGAACAAACGACCCAACACCGTGCGTTTTATTCTGTC
TTTTTATTGCCGTCATAGCGCGGGTTCCTTCCGGTATTGTCTCCTTCCGTGTTTCAGTTAGCCTCCCCCT
AGGGTGGGCGAAGAACTCCAGCATGAGATCCCCGCGCTGGAGGATCATCCAGCCGGCGTCCCGGAAAACG
ATTCCGAAGCCCAACCTTTCATAGAAGGCGGCGGTGGAATCGAAATCTCGTGATGGCAGGTTGGGCGTCG
CTTGGTCGGTCATTTCGAACCCCAGAGTCCCGCTCAGAAGAACTCGTCAAGAAGGCGATAGAAGGCGATG
CGCTGCGAATCGGGAGCGGCGATACCGTAAAGCACGAGGAAGCGGTCAGCCCATTCGCCGCCAAGCTCTT
CAGCAATATCACGGGTAGCCAACGCTATGTCCTGATAGCGGTCCGCCACACCCAGCCGGCCACAGTCGAT
GAATCCAGAAAAGCGGCCATTTTCCACCATGATATTCGGCAAGCAGGCATCGCCATGGGTCACGACGAGA
TCCTCGCCGTCGGGCATGCTCGCCTTGAGCCTGGCGAACAGTTCGGCTGGCGCGAGCCCCTGATGCTCTT
GATCATCCTGATCGACAAGACCGGCTTCCATCCGAGTACGTGCTCGCTCGATGCGATGTTTCGCTTGGTG
GTCGAATGGGCAGGTAGCCGGATCAAGCGTATGCAGCCGCCGCATTGCATCAGCCATGATGGATACTTTC
TCGGCAGGAGCAAGGTGAGATGACAGGAGATCCTGCCCCGGCACTTCGCCCAATAGCAGCCAGTCCCTTC
CCGCTTCAGTGACAACGTCGAGCACAGCTGCGCAAGGAACGCCCGTCGTGGCCAGCCACGATAGCCGCGC
TGCCTCGTCTTGCAGTTCATTCAGGGCACCGGACAGGTCGGTCTTGACAAAAAGAACCGGGCGCCCCTGC
GCTGACAGCCGGAACACGGCGGCATCAGAGCAGCCGATTGTCTGTTGTGCCCAGTCATAGCCGAATAGCC
TCTCCACCCAAGCGGCCGGAGAACCTGCGTGCAATCCATCTTGTTCAATCATGCGAAACGATCCTCATCC
TGTCTCTTGATCGATCTTTGCAAAAGCCTAGGCCTCCAAAAAAGCCTCCTCACTACTTCTGGAATAGCTC
AGAGGCCGAGGCGGCCTCGGCCTCTGCATAAATAAAAAAAATTAGTCAGCCATGGGGCGGAGAATGGGCG
GAACTGGGCGGAGTTAGGGGCGGGATGGGCGGAGTTAGGGGCGGGACTATGGTTGCTGACTAATTGAGAT
GCATGCTTTGCATACTTCTGCCTGCTGGGGAGCCTGGGGACTTTCCACACCTGGTTGCTGACTAATTGAG
ATGCATGCTTTGCATACTTCTGCCTGCTGGGGAGCCTGGGGACTTTCCACACCCTAACTGACACACATTC
CACAGCTGGTTCTTTCCGCCTCAGGACTCTTCCTTTTTCAATAAATCAATCTAAAGTATATATGAGTAAA
CTTGGTCTGACAGTTACCAATGCTTAATCAGTGAGGCACCTATCTCAGCGATCTGTCTATTTCGTTCATC
CATAGTTGCCTGACTCCCCGTCGTGTAGATAACTACGATACGGGAGGGCTTACCATCTGGCCCCAGTGCT
GCAATGATACCGCGAGACCCACGCTCACCGGCTCCAGATTTATCAGCAATAAACCAGCCAGCCGGAAGGG
CCGAGCGCAGAAGTGGTCCTGCAACTTTATCCGCCTCCATCCAGTCTATTAATTGTTGCCGGGAAGCTAG
AGTAAGTAGTTCGCCAGTTAATAGTTTGCGCAACGTTGTTGCCATTGCTACAGGCATCGTGGTGTCACGC
TCGTCGTTTGGTATGGCTTCATTCAGCTCCGGTTCCCAACGATCAAGGCGAGTTACATGATCCCCCATGT
TGTGCAAAAAAGCGGTTAGCTCCTTCGGTCCTCCGATCGTTGTCAGAAGTAAGTTGGCCGCAGTGTTATC
ACTCATGGTTATGGCAGCACTGCATAATTCTCTTACTGTCATGCCATCCGTAAGATGCTTTTCTGTGACT
GGTGAGTACTCAACCAAGTCATTCTGAGAATAGTGTATGCGGCGACCGAGTTGCTCTTGCCCGGCGTCAA
TACGGGATAATACCGCGCCACATAGCAGAACTTTAAAAGTGCTCATCATTGGAAAACGTTCTTCGGGGCG
AAAACTCTCAAGGATCTTACCGCTGTTGAGATCCAGTTCGATGTAACCCACTCGTGCACCCAACTGATCT
TCAGCATCTTTTACTTTCACCAGCGTTTCTGGGTGAGCAAAAACAGGAAGGCAAAATGCCGCAAAAAAGG
GAATAAGGGCGACACGGAAATGTTGAATACTCATACTCTTCCTTTTTCAATATTATTGAAGCATTTATCA
GGGTTATTGTCTCATGAGCGGATACATATTTGAATGTATTTAGAAAAATAAACAAATAGGGGTTCCGCGC
ACATTTCCCCGAAAAGTGCCACCTG
[124 nt withheld, positions 5626-5749]
C
[91 nt withheld, positions 5751-5841]
A
[49 nt withheld, positions 5843-5891]
CCTTTGACGTTGGAGTCCACGTTCTTT
[37 nt withheld, positions 5919-5955]
ACCCTATCTCGGTCTATTCTTTTGATTTATAAGGGATTTTGCCGATTTCGGCCTATTGGTTAAAAAATGA
GCTGATTTAACAAAAATTTAACGCGAATTTTAACAAAATATTAACGCTTACAATTTACGCGCGCGTTGAC
ATTGATTATTGACTAGTTATTAATAGTAATCAATTACGGGGTCATTAGTTCATAGCCCATATATGGAGTT
CCGCGTTACATAACTTACGGTAAATGGCCCGCCTGGCTGACCGCCCAACGACCCCCGCCCATTGACGTCA
ATAATGACGTATGTTCCCATAGTAACGCCAATAGGGACTTTCCATTGACGTCAATGGGTGGACTATTTAC
GGTAAACTGCCCACTTGGCAGTACATCAAGTGTATCATATGCCAAGTACGCCCCCTATTGACGTCAATGA
CGGTAAATGGCCCGCCTGGCATTATGCCCAGTACATGACCTTATGGGACTTTCCTACTTGGCAGTACATC
TACGTATTAGTCATCGCTATTACCATGGTGATGCGGTTTTGGCAGTACATCAATGGGCGTGGATAGCGGT
TTGACTCACGGGGATTTCCAAGTCTCCACCCCATTGACGTCAATGGGAGTTTGTTTTGGCACCAAAATCA
ACGGGACTTTCCAAAATGTCGTAACAACTCCGCCCCATTGACGCAAATGGGCGGTAGGCGTGTACGGTGG
GAGGTCTATATAAGCAGAGCTCTCTGGCTAACTAGAGAACCCACTGCTTACTGGCTTATCGAAATTAATA
CGACTCACTATAGGGAGACCCAAGCTGGCTAGCGTTTAAACTTAAGCTTGGTACCGAGCTCGGATCCACT
AGTCCAGTGTGGTGGAATTCGGCTT
