Features (pLannotate 1.2.2; 17 found; start..end, strand, type, name):
      5..1759    +  CDS            POLG_HCVGL (fragment): Experimental evidence at protein level: Swiss-Prot protein existence level 1. [Protease NS2]: Cysteine protease required for the proteolytic auto-cleavage between the non-structural proteins NS2 and NS3 (By similarity). The N-terminus of NS3 is required for the function of NS2 protease (active region NS2-3) (By similarity). Promotes the initiation of viral particle assembly by mediating the interaction between structural and non-structural proteins (By similarity). From Hepatitis C virus (isolate Glasgow) (HCV).
   1839..2063    +  polyA_signal   bGH poly(A) signal: bovine growth hormone polyadenylation signal
   2067..2085    +  promoter       SV40 promoter (fragment): SV40 enhancer and early promoter
   2195..2783    -  rep_origin     ori: high-copy-number ColE1/pMB1/pBR322/pUC origin of replication
   3005..3021    +  polyA_signal   bGH poly(A) signal (fragment): bovine growth hormone polyadenylation signal
   3112..3159    -  polyA_signal   HSV TK poly(A) signal: herpes simplex virus thymidine kinase polyadenylation signal (Cole and Stacy, 1985)
   3218..3370    -  CDS            ble (fragment): BLE_KLEPN - Experimental evidence at protein level: Swiss-Prot protein existence level 1. Binding protein with a strong affinity to the bleomycin family of antibiotics. Binds to CL990; an antimitotic-antibiotic compound. From Klebsiella pneumoniae.
   3391..4185    -  CDS            NeoR/KanR: aminoglycoside phosphotransferase from Tn5; aph(3')-II (or nptII); confers resistance to neomycin, kanamycin, and G418 (Geneticin®)
   4220..4577    -  promoter       SV40 promoter: SV40 enhancer and early promoter
   4579..4596    -  promoter       AmpR promoter (fragment): bla
   4637..5497    -  CDS            AmpR: β-lactamase; bla; confers resistance to ampicillin, carbenicillin, and related antibiotics
   5498..5602    -  promoter       AmpR promoter: bla
   5629..6057    +  rep_origin     f1 ori (sequence partly withheld): f1 bacteriophage origin of replication; arrow indicates direction of (+) strand synthesis
   6096..6475    +  enhancer       CMV enhancer: human cytomegalovirus immediate early enhancer
   6476..6679    +  promoter       CMV promoter: human cytomegalovirus (CMV) immediate early promoter
   6675..6708    +  LTR            5' LTR (truncated) (fragment): truncated 5' long terminal repeat (LTR) from HIV-1
   6724..6742    +  promoter       T7 promoter: promoter for bacteriophage T7 RNA polymerase
>Addgene plasmid #98248 | UKNP3.2.3 | addgene full sequence | sequence record 189988 | Addgene NGS Result
CATGGGTTGCTCTTTCTCTATCTTCCTCCTTGCCCTGTTCTCTTGTTTGATCCATCCAGCAGCCAGTTTA
GAGTGGCGGAATACGTCCGGCCTCTATGTCCTTACCAACGACTGTCCCAATAGCAGTATTGTGTACGAGG
CTGACGACGTTATCCTGCACACACCCGGCTGTATACCCTGTGTTCAGGACGGCAACATATCTAGGTGCTG
GACCCCAGTGACACCTACAGTGGCGGTCAGGTACGTCGGAGCAACCACCGCTTCGGTACGCAGTCATGTG
GATCTGTTAGTGGGCGCGGCCACGACGTGCTCTGCGCTCTATGTAGGTGACATGTGCGGGGCCGTCTTCC
TCGTGGGACAAGCCTTCACATTCAGACCTCGTCGCCATCAAACGGTCCAGACCTGTAACTGCTCACTGTA
CCCAGGCCATCTTTCAGGACATCGAATGGCTTGGGATATGATGATGAATTGGTCCCCCGCCGTGGGTATG
GTGGTAGCACACGTCCTGCGTCTGCCCCAGACCTTATTCGACATATTGGCCGGGGCCCATTGGGGCATCT
TGGCGGGTCTCGCCTATTATTCCATGCAGGGCAACTGGGCCAAGGTTGGTATCATCCTGGTTATGTTTTC
CGGGGTCGATGCCGTTACGTACATCACTGGTGGCACTGCAGCTCGTGGGGCCCATGGGCTTGCTAGCTTA
TTCAGTCCGGGCGCCAGCCAGCGCCTGGAGCTGATCAACACCAATGGCTCGTGGCACATCAACAGGACTG
CCCTCAACTGCAATGAGTCCATAAACACAGGGTTCTTAGCTGGGTTGTTTTATTATCATAAGTTCAACTC
TACTGGATGTCCCCAAAGGCTCAGCAGCTGCAAGCCCATCACTTTCTTCAGACAGGGGTGGGGCCCCTTG
ACAGATGCCAACATCACCGGCCCTTCTGATGACAAACCGTACTGCTGGCACTACGCACCTAGACCTTGTG
ACACTGTTAAAGCAGCAACTGTCTGCGGTCCTGTGTACTGCTTCACACCATCGCCAGTGGTTGTAGGCAC
TACTAATCCTAAGGGCGCTCCAACCTATAACTGGGGCGAGAATGAGACAGACGTGTTCCTGCTGAAGTCC
TTGCGGCCTCCTAGTGGTCGGTGGTTTGGGTGCACGTGGATGAACTCCACGGGGTTTGTCAAGACGTGCG
GAGGTCCCCCTTGTGACATCTATGGGGGTGGGGGGAGATCCACCAATGGTTCAGACCTCTTCTGCCCCAC
CGACTGCTTCAGGAAACATCCTGAGGCCACATACAGCCGGTGCGGCTCGGGGCCCTGGTTGACACCTCGA
TGCATGGTCGACTATCCATACCGGCTTTGGCATTACCCATGTACAGTCAATTTTACACTGTTCAAGGTGA
GGATGTTTGTGGGTGGGTTTGAGCATCGGTTTACCGCCGCTTGCAACTGGACTAGGGGGGAGCGCTGCGA
TATCGAGGATCGTGACCGCAGCGAGCAACATCCCCTGCTGCATTCAACAACTGAGCTTGCCATACTGCCT
TGCTCTTTCACGCCCATGCCCGCATTGTCAACAGGGTTAATACACCTCCACCAAAACATCGTGGATGTCC
AATACCTTTATGGCGTTGGATCTGGCATGGTGGGATGGGCGTTGAAATGGGAATTTGTCATCCTCGTTTT
CCTCCTCCTAGCAGATGCACGCGTGTGCGTTGCCCTTTGGTTGATGCTGATGATATCACAGGCAGAAGCA
TAATTGGAAGCCGAATTCTGCAGATATCCAGCACAGTGGCGGCCGCTCGAGTCTAGAGGGCCCGTTTAAA
CCCGCTGATCAGCCTCGACTGTGCCTTCTAGTTGCCAGCCATCTGTTGTTTGCCCCTCCCCCGTGCCTTC
CTTGACCCTGGAAGGTGCCACTCCCACTGTCCTTTCCTAATAAAATGAGGAAATTGCATCGCATTGTCTG
AGTAGGTGTCATTCTATTCTGGGGGGTGGGGTGGGGCAGGACAGCAAGGGGGAGGATTGGGAAGACAATA
GCAGGCATGCTGGGGATGCGGTGGGCTCTATGGCTTCTGAGGCGGAAAGAACCAGTGGCGGTAATACGGT
TATCCACAGAATCAGGGGATAACGCAGGAAAGAACATGTGAGCAAAAGGCCAGCAAAAGGCCAGGAACCG
TAAAAAGGCCGCGTTGCTGGCGTTTTTCCATAGGCTCCGCCCCCCTGACGAGCATCACAAAAATCGACGC
TCAAGTCAGAGGTGGCGAAACCCGACAGGACTATAAAGATACCAGGCGTTTCCCCCTGGAAGCTCCCTCG
TGCGCTCTCCTGTTCCGACCCTGCCGCTTACCGGATACCTGTCCGCCTTTCTCCCTTCGGGAAGCGTGGC
GCTTTCTCATAGCTCACGCTGTAGGTATCTCAGTTCGGTGTAGGTCGTTCGCTCCAAGCTGGGCTGTGTG
CACGAACCCCCCGTTCAGCCCGACCGCTGCGCCTTATCCGGTAACTATCGTCTTGAGTCCAACCCGGTAA
GACACGACTTATCGCCACTGGCAGCAGCCACTGGTAACAGGATTAGCAGAGCGAGGTATGTAGGCGGTGC
TACAGAGTTCTTGAAGTGGTGGCCTAACTACGGCTACACTAGAAGAACAGTATTTGGTATCTGCGCTCTG
CTGAAGCCAGTTACCTTCGGAAAAAGAGTTGGTAGCTCTTGATCCGGCAAACAAACCACCGCTGGTAGCG
GTGGTTTTTTTGTTTGCAAGCAGCAGATTACGCGCAGAAAAAAAGGATCTCAAGAAGATCCTTTGATCTT
TTCTACGGGGTCTGACGCTCAGTGGAACGAAAACTCACGTTAAGGGATTTTGGTCATGAGATTATCAAAA
AGGATCTTCACCTAGATCCTTTTAAATTAAAAATGAAGTTTTAAATCAATCTAAAGTATATATGAGTAAC
CTGAGGCTATGGCAGGGCCTGCCGCCCCGACGTTGGCTGCGAGCCCTGGGCCTTCACCCGAACTTGGGGG
GTGGGGTGGGGAAAAGGAAGAAACGCGGGCGTATTGGCCCCAATGGGGTCTCGGTGGGGTATCGACAGAG
TGCCAGCCCTGGGACCGAACCCCGCGTTTATGAACAAACGACCCAACACCGTGCGTTTTATTCTGTCTTT
TTATTGCCGTCATAGCGCGGGTTCCTTCCGGTATTGTCTCCTTCCGTGTTTCAGTTAGCCTCCCCCTAGG
GTGGGCGAAGAACTCCAGCATGAGATCCCCGCGCTGGAGGATCATCCAGCCGGCGTCCCGGAAAACGATT
CCGAAGCCCAACCTTTCATAGAAGGCGGCGGTGGAATCGAAATCTCGTGATGGCAGGTTGGGCGTCGCTT
GGTCGGTCATTTCGAACCCCAGAGTCCCGCTCAGAAGAACTCGTCAAGAAGGCGATAGAAGGCGATGCGC
TGCGAATCGGGAGCGGCGATACCGTAAAGCACGAGGAAGCGGTCAGCCCATTCGCCGCCAAGCTCTTCAG
CAATATCACGGGTAGCCAACGCTATGTCCTGATAGCGGTCCGCCACACCCAGCCGGCCACAGTCGATGAA
TCCAGAAAAGCGGCCATTTTCCACCATGATATTCGGCAAGCAGGCATCGCCATGGGTCACGACGAGATCC
TCGCCGTCGGGCATGCTCGCCTTGAGCCTGGCGAACAGTTCGGCTGGCGCGAGCCCCTGATGCTCTTCGT
CCAGATCATCCTGATCGACAAGACCGGCTTCCATCCGAGTACGTGCTCGCTCGATGCGATGTTTCGCTTG
GTGGTCGAATGGGCAGGTAGCCGGATCAAGCGTATGCAGCCGCCGCATTGCATCAGCCATGATGGATACT
TTCTCGGCAGGAGCAAGGTGAGATGACAGGAGATCCTGCCCCGGCACTTCGCCCAATAGCAGCCAGTCCC
TTCCCGCTTCAGTGACAACGTCGAGCACAGCTGCGCAAGGAACGCCCGTCGTGGCCAGCCACGATAGCCG
CGCTGCCTCGTCTTGCAGTTCATTCAGGGCACCGGACAGGTCGGTCTTGACAAAAAGAACCGGGCGCCCC
TGCGCTGACAGCCGGAACACGGCGGCATCAGAGCAGCCGATTGTCTGTTGTGCCCAGTCATAGCCGAATA
GCCTCTCCACCCAAGCGGCCGGAGAACCTGCGTGCAATCCATCTTGTTCAATCATGCGAAACGATCCTCA
TCCTGTCTCTTGATCGATCTTTGCAAAAGCCTAGGCCTCCAAAAAAGCCTCCTCACTACTTCTGGAATAG
CTCAGAGGCCGAGGCGGCCTCGGCCTCTGCATAAATAAAAAAAATTAGTCAGCCATGGGGCGGAGAATGG
GCGGAACTGGGCGGAGTTAGGGGCGGGATGGGCGGAGTTAGGGGCGGGACTATGGTTGCTGACTAATTGA
GATGCATGCTTTGCATACTTCTGCCTGCTGGGGAGCCTGGGGACTTTCCACACCTGGTTGCTGACTAATT
GAGATGCATGCTTTGCATACTTCTGCCTGCTGGGGAGCCTGGGGACTTTCCACACCCTAACTGACACACA
TTCCACAGCTGGTTCTTTCCGCCTCAGGACTCTTCCTTTTTCAATAAATCAATCTAAAGTATATATGAGT
AAACTTGGTCTGACAGTTACCAATGCTTAATCAGTGAGGCACCTATCTCAGCGATCTGTCTATTTCGTTC
ATCCATAGTTGCCTGACTCCCCGTCGTGTAGATAACTACGATACGGGAGGGCTTACCATCTGGCCCCAGT
GCTGCAATGATACCGCGAGACCCACGCTCACCGGCTCCAGATTTATCAGCAATAAACCAGCCAGCCGGAA
GGGCCGAGCGCAGAAGTGGTCCTGCAACTTTATCCGCCTCCATCCAGTCTATTAATTGTTGCCGGGAAGC
TAGAGTAAGTAGTTCGCCAGTTAATAGTTTGCGCAACGTTGTTGCCATTGCTACAGGCATCGTGGTGTCA
CGCTCGTCGTTTGGTATGGCTTCATTCAGCTCCGGTTCCCAACGATCAAGGCGAGTTACATGATCCCCCA
TGTTGTGCAAAAAAGCGGTTAGCTCCTTCGGTCCTCCGATCGTTGTCAGAAGTAAGTTGGCCGCAGTGTT
ATCACTCATGGTTATGGCAGCACTGCATAATTCTCTTACTGTCATGCCATCCGTAAGATGCTTTTCTGTG
ACTGGTGAGTACTCAACCAAGTCATTCTGAGAATAGTGTATGCGGCGACCGAGTTGCTCTTGCCCGGCGT
CAATACGGGATAATACCGCGCCACATAGCAGAACTTTAAAAGTGCTCATCATTGGAAAACGTTCTTCGGG
GCGAAAACTCTCAAGGATCTTACCGCTGTTGAGATCCAGTTCGATGTAACCCACTCGTGCACCCAACTGA
TCTTCAGCATCTTTTACTTTCACCAGCGTTTCTGGGTGAGCAAAAACAGGAAGGCAAAATGCCGCAAAAA
AGGGAATAAGGGCGACACGGAAATGTTGAATACTCATACTCTTCCTTTTTCAATATTATTGAAGCATTTA
TCAGGGTTATTGTCTCATGAGCGGATACATATTTGAATGTATTTAGAAAAATAAACAAATAGGGGTTCCG
CGCACATTTCCCCGAAAAGTGCCACCTG
[124 nt withheld, positions 5629-5752]
C
[91 nt withheld, positions 5754-5844]
A
[49 nt withheld, positions 5846-5894]
CCTTTGACGTTGGAGTCCACGTTCTTT
[37 nt withheld, positions 5922-5958]
ACCCTATCTCGGTCTATTCTTTTGATTTATAAGGGATTTTGCCGATTTCGGCCTATTGGTTAAAAAATGA
GCTGATTTAACAAAAATTTAACGCGAATTTTAACAAAATATTAACGCTTACAATTTACGCGCGCGTTGAC
ATTGATTATTGACTAGTTATTAATAGTAATCAATTACGGGGTCATTAGTTCATAGCCCATATATGGAGTT
CCGCGTTACATAACTTACGGTAAATGGCCCGCCTGGCTGACCGCCCAACGACCCCCGCCCATTGACGTCA
ATAATGACGTATGTTCCCATAGTAACGCCAATAGGGACTTTCCATTGACGTCAATGGGTGGAGTATTTAC
GGTAAACTGCCCACTTGGCAGTACATCAAGTGTATCATATGCCAAGTACGCCCCCTATTGACGTCAATGA
CGGTAAATGGCCCGCCTGGCATTATGCCCAGTACATGACCTTATGGGACTTTCCTACTTGGCAGTACATC
TACGTATTAGTCATCGCTATTACCATGGTGATGCGGTTTTGGCAGTACATCAATGGGCGTGGATAGCGGT
TTGACTCACGGGGATTTCCAAGTCTCCACCCCATTGACGTCAATGGGAGTTTGTTTTGGCACCAAAATCA
ACGGGACTTTCCAAAATGTCGTAACAACTCCGCCCCATTGACGCAAATGGGCGGTAGGCGTGTACGGTGG
GAGGTCTATATAAGCAGAGCTCTCTGGCTAACTAGAGAACCCACTGCTTACTGGCTTATCGAAATTAATA
CGACTCACTATAGGGAGACCCAAGCTGGCTAGCGTTTAAACTTAAGCTTGGTACCGAGCTCGGATCCACT
AGTCCAGTGTGGTGGAATTCGGCTTCAC
